Addgene plasmid #78002: FN3KRP gRNA (BRDN0001145144)
Purpose: 3rd generation lentiviral gRNA plasmid targeting human FN3KRP
Depositing lab: John Doench & David Root. Depositing organization: Broad Institute. Publication: Optimized sgRNA design to maximize activity and minimize off-target effects of CRISPR-Cas9. Doench JG, Fusi N, Sullender M, Hegde M, Vaimberg EW, Donovan KF, Smith I, Tothova Z, Wilen C, Orchard R, Virgin HW, Listgarten J, Root DE. Nat Biotechnol. 2016 Jan 18. doi: 10.1038/nbt.3437. PubMed 26780180.
Backbone
  Vector backbone: lentiGuide-Puro
  Backbone manufacturer: Zhang Lab (Addgene plasmid # 52963)
  Vector type: Mammalian Expression, Lentiviral, CRISPR
  Selectable markers: Puromycin
Growth in bacteria
  Bacterial resistance: Ampicillin, 100 μg/mL
  Growth temperature: 37°C
  Growth strain: DH5alpha
  Copy number: High Copy
Gene/Insert
  Gene/Insert name: FN3KRP (alt names: FN3KRP; NM_024619.3)
  gRNA/shRNA sequence: GGCCCGGTTTGGATTTGACG
  Species: H. sapiens (human)
  Entrez Gene: FN3KRP (a.k.a. FN3KL, FLJ12171)
  Promoter: hU6
  Cloning method: Unknown
  Sequencing primers: 5′ U6-F; 3′ pS2-R
Terms and licenses: Academic/Nonprofit Terms; Industry Terms: Not Available to Industry
Depositor comments: The gRNA was designed to target the following Genbank reference sequence(s): NM_024619.3. Note that this plasmid does NOT contain Cas9. It should be used in conjunction with lentiCas9-Blast (Addgene #52962) or otherwise with cell lines already expressing Cas9. Browse the full kinome gRNA library at http://www.addgene.org/pooled-library/broadgpp-human-kinome/ or visit http://www.broadinstitute.org/rnai/public/ for detailed protocols and information.
How to cite: FN3KRP gRNA (BRDN0001145144) was a gift from John Doench & David Root (Addgene plasmid # 78002 ; http://n2t.net/addgene:78002 ; RRID:Addgene_78002)
