[The description below was written by a language model from this plasmid's Addgene catalogue record and pLannotate feature annotations shown in this document.]
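Description:
FN3KRP gRNA (BRDN0001145144) is a third-generation lentiviral CRISPR guide plasmid built on the lentiGuide-Puro backbone and designed to target the human FN3KRP gene (fructosamine-3-kinase-related protein; guide designed against the NM_024619.3 transcript). It is maintained in E. coli as a high-copy plasmid through a ColE1/pUC-type origin with β-lactamase conferring ampicillin resistance. The backbone also carries an f1 origin, an SV40 origin and poly(A) signal, and remnants of a lac/T7/T3 cloning region.

The lentiviral transfer cassette begins with an RSV promoter fused to a truncated HIV-1 5' LTR, which makes genomic RNA production Tat-independent. This is followed by the Ψ packaging signal with a partial gag sequence, the Rev response element for nuclear export of the unspliced genome, and a central polypurine tract that aids nuclear import. It ends in a self-inactivating ΔU3 3' LTR. Within this cassette, a human U6 RNA polymerase III promoter drives the FN3KRP-specific spacer joined to the Streptococcus pyogenes Cas9 guide RNA scaffold. A separate EF-1α promoter, with its intron A, expresses puromycin N-acetyltransferase for selection of transduced mammalian cells, and a WPRE downstream enhances transcript stability and expression.

The plasmid does not encode Cas9, so it must be paired with a separate Cas9 vector or used in cells already expressing Cas9 to disrupt FN3KRP. It belongs to a collection of individual guides associated with a human kinome gRNA library, developed alongside work on optimized sgRNA design rules for higher on-target activity and fewer off-target effects.
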