Features (pLannotate 1.2.2; 29 found; start..end, strand, type, name):
     14..80      +  CDS            small t antigen (fragment): SV40 (simian virus 40) small t antigen
    106..317     +  promoter       EF-1α core promoter: core promoter for human elongation factor EF-1α
    318..1256    +  intron         EF-1α intron A: intron upstream of the start codon of human EF-1α
   1278..1877    +  CDS            PuroR (fragment): puromycin N-acetyltransferase; pac from Streptomyces; confers resistance to puromycin
   1893..2481    +  misc_feature   WPRE: woodchuck hepatitis virus posttranscriptional regulatory element
   2532..2551    +  misc_feature   cPPT/CTS (fragment): central polypurine tract and central termination sequence of HIV-1
   2553..2786    +  LTR            3' LTR (ΔU3): self-inactivating 3' long terminal repeat (LTR) from HIV-1
   2864..2985    +  polyA_signal   SV40 poly(A) signal: SV40 polyadenylation signal
   3025..3160    +  rep_origin     SV40 ori: SV40 origin of replication
   3181..3199    -  promoter       T7 promoter: promoter for bacteriophage T7 RNA polymerase
   3207..3362    +  CDS            lacZα (fragment): LacZα fragment of β-galactosidase; lacZ fragment
   3367..3795    +  rep_origin     f1 ori (sequence partly withheld): f1 bacteriophage origin of replication; arrow indicates direction of (+) strand synthesis
   3848..3952    +  promoter       AmpR promoter: bla
   3953..4813    +  CDS            AmpR: β-lactamase; bla; confers resistance to ampicillin, carbenicillin, and related antibiotics
   4984..5572    +  rep_origin     ori: high-copy-number ColE1/pMB1/pBR322/pUC origin of replication
   5755..5847    +  CDS            lacI (fragment): lac repressor; lacI; The lac repressor binds to the lac operator to inhibit transcription in E. coli. This inhibition can be relieved by adding lactose or isopropyl-β-D-thiogalactopyranoside (IPTG).
   5860..5881    +  protein_bind   CAP binding site: CAP binding activates transcription in the presence of cAMP. E. coli catabolite activator protein
   5896..5926    +  promoter       lac promoter: promoter for the E. coli lac operon
   5934..5950    +  protein_bind   lac operator: The lac repressor binds to the lac operator to inhibit transcription in E. coli. This inhibition can be relieved by adding lactose or isopropyl-β-D-thiogalactopyranoside (IPTG). lac repressor encoded by lacI
   5995..6013    +  promoter       T3 promoter: promoter for bacteriophage T3 RNA polymerase
   6041..6267    +  promoter       RSV promoter: Rous sarcoma virus enhancer/promoter
   6268..6448    +  LTR            5' LTR (truncated): truncated 5' long terminal repeat (LTR) from HIV-1
   6495..6620    +  misc_feature   HIV-1 Ψ: packaging signal of human immunodeficiency virus type 1
   6604..6967    +  CDS            HIV-1 gag (fragment): gag protein from human immunodeficiency virus 1; gag
   7113..7346    +  misc_feature   RRE: The Rev response element (RRE) of HIV-1 allows for Rev-dependent mRNA export from the nucleus to the cytoplasm.
   7723..7749    +  CDS            Rev (fragment): human immunodeficiency virus 1 (HIV-1) Rev protein; rev; enhances nuclear export of unspliced and incompletely spliced viral mRNAs
   7753..7993    +  promoter       U6 promoter: RNA polymerase III promoter for human U6 snRNA
   8023..8098    +  misc_RNA       gRNA scaffold: guide RNA scaffold for the Streptococcus pyogenes CRISPR/Cas9 system
   8154..8271    +  misc_feature   cPPT/CTS: central polypurine tract and central termination sequence of HIV-1
>Addgene plasmid #78002 | FN3KRP gRNA (BRDN0001145144) | addgene full sequence | sequence record 188812 | Addgene Assembled Sequence
CCCGGGTGCAAAGATGGATAAAGTTTTAAACAGAGAGGAATCTTTGCAGCTAATGGACCTTCTAGGTCTT
GAAAGGAGTGGGAATTGGCTCCGGTGCCCGTCAGTGGGCAGAGCGCACATCGCCCACAGTCCCCGAGAAG
TTGGGGGGAGGGGTCGGCAATTGATCCGGTGCCTAGAGAAGGTGGCGCGGGGTAAACTGGGAAAGTGATG
TCGTGTACTGGCTCCGCCTTTTTCCCGAGGGTGGGGGAGAACCGTATATAAGTGCAGTAGTCGCCGTGAA
CGTTCTTTTTCGCAACGGGTTTGCCGCCAGAACACAGGTAAGTGCCGTGTGTGGTTCCCGCGGGCCTGGC
CTCTTTACGGGTTATGGCCCTTGCGTGCCTTGAATTACTTCCACCTGGCTGCAGTACGTGATTCTTGATC
CCGAGCTTCGGGTTGGAAGTGGGTGGGAGAGTTCGAGGCCTTGCGCTTAAGGAGCCCCTTCGCCTCGTGC
TTGAGTTGAGGCCTGGCCTGGGCGCTGGGGCCGCCGCGTGCGAATCTGGTGGCACCTTCGCGCCTGTCTC
GCTGCTTTCGATAAGTCTCTAGCCATTTAAAATTTTTGATGACCTGCTGCGACGCTTTTTTTCTGGCAAG
ATAGTCTTGTAAATGCGGGCCAAGATCTGCACACTGGTATTTCGGTTTTTGGGGCCGCGGGCGGCGACGG
GGCCCGTGCGTCCCAGCGCACATGTTCGGCGAGGCGGGGCCTGCGAGCGCGGCCACCGAGAATCGGACGG
GGGTAGTCTCAAGCTGGCCGGCCTGCTCTGGTGCCTGGCCTCGCGCCGCCGTGTATCGCCCCGCCCTGGG
CGGCAAGGCTGGCCCGGTCGGCACCAGTTGCGTGAGCGGAAAGATGGCCGCTTCCCGGCCCTGCTGCAGG
GAGCTCAAAATGGAGGACGCGGCGCTCGGGAGAGCGGGCGGGTGAGTCACCCACACAAAGGAAAAGGGCC
TTTCCGTCCTCAGCCGTCGCTTCATGTGACTCCACGGAGTACCGGGCGCCGTCCAGGCACCTCGATTAGT
TCTCGAGCTTTTGGAGTACGTCGTCTTTAGGTTGGGGGGAGGGGTTTTATGCGATGGAGTTTCCCCACAC
TGAGTGGGTGGAGACTGAAGTTAGGCCAGCTTGGCACTTGATGTAATTCTCCTTGGAATTTGCCCTTTTT
GAGTTTGGATCTTGGTTCATTCTCAAGCCTCAGACAGTGGTTCAAAGTTTTTTTCTTCCATTTCAGGTGT
CGTGACGTACGGCCACCATGACCGAGTACAAGCCCACGGTGCGCCTCGCCACCCGCGACGACGTCCCCAG
GGCCGTACGCACCCTCGCCGCCGCGTTCGCCGACTACCCCGCCACGCGCCACACCGTCGATCCGGACCGC
CACATCGAGCGGGTCACCGAGCTGCAAGAACTCTTCCTCACGCGCGTCGGGCTCGACATCGGCAAGGTGT
GGGTCGCGGACGACGGCGCCGCCGTGGCGGTCTGGACCACGCCGGAGAGCGTCGAAGCGGGGGCGGTGTT
CGCCGAGATCGGCCCGCGCATGGCCGAGTTGAGCGGTTCCCGGCTGGCCGCGCAGCAACAGATGGAAGGC
CTCCTGGCGCCGCACCGGCCCAAGGAGCCCGCGTGGTTCCTGGCCACCGTCGGAGTCTCGCCCGACCACC
AGGGCAAGGGTCTGGGCAGCGCCGTCGTGCTCCCCGGAGTGGAGGCGGCCGAGCGCGCCGGGGTGCCCGC
CTTCCTGGAGACCTCCGCGCCCCGCAACCTCCCCTTCTACGAGCGGCTCGGCTTCACCGTCACCGCCGAC
GTCGAGGTGCCCGAAGGACCGCGCACCTGGTGCATGACCCGCAAGCCCGGTGCCTGAACGCGTTAAGTCG
ACAATCAACCTCTGGATTACAAAATTTGTGAAAGATTGACTGGTATTCTTAACTATGTTGCTCCTTTTAC
GCTATGTGGATACGCTGCTTTAATGCCTTTGTATCATGCTATTGCTTCCCGTATGGCTTTCATTTTCTCC
TCCTTGTATAAATCCTGGTTGCTGTCTCTTTATGAGGAGTTGTGGCCCGTTGTCAGGCAACGTGGCGTGG
TGTGCACTGTGTTTGCTGACGCAACCCCCACTGGTTGGGGCATTGCCACCACCTGTCAGCTCCTTTCCGG
GACTTTCGCTTTCCCCCTCCCTATTGCCACGGCGGAACTCATCGCCGCCTGCCTTGCCCGCTGCTGGACA
GGGGCTCGGCTGTTGGGCACTGACAATTCCGTGGTGTTGTCGGGGAAATCATCGTCCTTTCCTTGGCTGC
TCGCCTGTGTTGCCACCTGGATTCTGCGCGGGACGTCCTTCTGCTACGTCCCTTCGGCCCTCAATCCAGC
GGACCTTCCTTCCCGCGGCCTGCTGCCGGCTCTGCGGCCTCTTCCGCGTCTTCGCCTTCGCCCTCAGACG
AGTCGGATCTCCCTTTGGGCCGCCTCCCCGCGTCGACTTTAAGACCAATGACTTACAAGGCAGCTGTAGA
TCTTAGCCACTTTTTAAAAGAAAAGGGGGGACTGGAAGGGCTAATTCACTCCCAACGAAGACAAGATCTG
CTTTTTGCTTGTACTGGGTCTCTCTGGTTAGACCAGATCTGAGCCTGGGAGCTCTCTGGCTAACTAGGGA
ACCCACTGCTTAAGCCTCAATAAAGCTTGCCTTGAGTGCTTCAAGTAGTGTGTGCCCGTCTGTTGTGTGA
CTCTGGTAACTAGAGATCCCTCAGACCCTTTTAGTCAGTGTGGAAAATCTCTAGCAGTACGTATAGTAGT
TCATGTCATCTTATTATTCAGTATTTATAACTTGCAAAGAAATGAATATCAGAGAGTGAGAGGAACTTGT
TTATTGCAGCTTATAATGGTTACAAATAAAGCAATAGCATCACAAATTTCACAAATAAAGCATTTTTTTC
ACTGCATTCTAGTTGTGGTTTGTCCAAACTCATCAATGTATCTTATCATGTCTGGCTCTAGCTATCCCGC
CCCTAACTCCGCCCATCCCGCCCCTAACTCCGCCCAGTTCCGCCCATTCTCCGCCCCATGGCTGACTAAT
TTTTTTTATTTATGCAGAGGCCGAGGCCGCCTCGGCCTCTGAGCTATTCCAGAAGTAGTGAGGAGGCTTT
TTTGGAGGCCTAGGGACGTACCCAATTCGCCCTATAGTGAGTCGTATTACGCGCGCTCACTGGCCGTCGT
TTTACAACGTCGTGACTGGGAAAACCCTGGCGTTACCCAACTTAATCGCCTTGCAGCACATCCCCCTTTC
GCCAGCTGGCGTAATAGCGAAGAGGCCCGCACCGATCGCCCTTCCCAACAGTTGCGCAGCCTGAATGGCG
AATGGG
[124 nt withheld, positions 3367-3490]
C
[91 nt withheld, positions 3492-3582]
A
[49 nt withheld, positions 3584-3632]
CCTTTGACGTTGGAGTCCACGTTCTTT
[37 nt withheld, positions 3660-3696]
ACCCTATCTCGGTCTATTCTTTTGATTTATAAGGGATTTTGCCGATTTCGGCCTATTGGTTAAAAAATGA
GCTGATTTAACAAAAATTTAACGCGAATTTTAACAAAATATTAACGCTTACAATTTAGGTGGCACTTTTC
GGGGAAATGTGCGCGGAACCCCTATTTGTTTATTTTTCTAAATACATTCAAATATGTATCCGCTCATGAG
ACAATAACCCTGATAAATGCTTCAATAATATTGAAAAAGGAAGAGTATGAGTATTCAACATTTCCGTGTC
GCCCTTATTCCCTTTTTTGCGGCATTTTGCCTTCCTGTTTTTGCTCACCCAGAAACGCTGGTGAAAGTAA
AAGATGCTGAAGATCAGTTGGGTGCACGAGTGGGTTACATCGAACTGGATCTCAACAGCGGTAAGATCCT
TGAGAGTTTTCGCCCCGAAGAACGTTTTCCAATGATGAGCACTTTTAAAGTTCTGCTATGTGGCGCGGTA
TTATCCCGTATTGACGCCGGGCAAGAGCAACTCGGTCGCCGCATACACTATTCTCAGAATGACTTGGTTG
AGTACTCACCAGTCACAGAAAAGCATCTTACGGATGGCATGACAGTAAGAGAATTATGCAGTGCTGCCAT
AACCATGAGTGATAACACTGCGGCCAACTTACTTCTGACAACGATCGGAGGACCGAAGGAGCTAACCGCT
TTTTTGCACAACATGGGGGATCATGTAACTCGCCTTGATCGTTGGGAACCGGAGCTGAATGAAGCCATAC
CAAACGACGAGCGTGACACCACGATGCCTGTAGCAATGGCAACAACGTTGCGCAAACTATTAACTGGCGA
ACTACTTACTCTAGCTTCCCGGCAACAATTAATAGACTGGATGGAGGCGGATAAAGTTGCAGGACCACTT
CTGCGCTCGGCCCTTCCGGCTGGCTGGTTTATTGCTGATAAATCTGGAGCCGGTGAGCGTGGGTCTCGCG
GTATCATTGCAGCACTGGGGCCAGATGGTAAGCCCTCCCGTATCGTAGTTATCTACACGACGGGGAGTCA
GGCAACTATGGATGAACGAAATAGACAGATCGCTGAGATAGGTGCCTCACTGATTAAGCATTGGTAACTG
TCAGACCAAGTTTACTCATATATACTTTAGATTGATTTAAAACTTCATTTTTAATTTAAAAGGATCTAGG
TGAAGATCCTTTTTGATAATCTCATGACCAAAATCCCTTAACGTGAGTTTTCGTTCCACTGAGCGTCAGA
CCCCGTAGAAAAGATCAAAGGATCTTCTTGAGATCCTTTTTTTCTGCGCGTAATCTGCTGCTTGCAAACA
AAAAAACCACCGCTACCAGCGGTGGTTTGTTTGCCGGATCAAGAGCTACCAACTCTTTTTCCGAAGGTAA
CTGGCTTCAGCAGAGCGCAGATACCAAATACTGTTCTTCTAGTGTAGCCGTAGTTAGGCCACCACTTCAA
GAACTCTGTAGCACCGCCTACATACCTCGCTCTGCTAATCCTGTTACCAGTGGCTGCTGCCAGTGGCGAT
AAGTCGTGTCTTACCGGGTTGGACTCAAGACGATAGTTACCGGATAAGGCGCAGCGGTCGGGCTGAACGG
GGGGTTCGTGCACACAGCCCAGCTTGGAGCGAACGACCTACACCGAACTGAGATACCTACAGCGTGAGCT
ATGAGAAAGCGCCACGCTTCCCGAAGGGAGAAAGGCGGACAGGTATCCGGTAAGCGGCAGGGTCGGAACA
GGAGAGCGCACGAGGGAGCTTCCAGGGGGAAACGCCTGGTATCTTTATAGTCCTGTCGGGTTTCGCCACC
TCTGACTTGAGCGTCGATTTTTGTGATGCTCGTCAGGGGGGCGGAGCCTATGGAAAAACGCCAGCAACGC
GGCCTTTTTACGGTTCCTGGCCTTTTGCTGGCCTTTTGCTCACATGTTCTTTCCTGCGTTATCCCCTGAT
TCTGTGGATAACCGTATTACCGCCTTTGAGTGAGCTGATACCGCTCGCCGCAGCCGAACGACCGAGCGCA
GCGAGTCAGTGAGCGAGGAAGCGGAAGAGCGCCCAATACGCAAACCGCCTCTCCCCGCGCGTTGGCCGAT
TCATTAATGCAGCTGGCACGACAGGTTTCCCGACTGGAAAGCGGGCAGTGAGCGCAACGCAATTAATGTG
AGTTAGCTCACTCATTAGGCACCCCAGGCTTTACACTTTATGCTTCCGGCTCGTATGTTGTGTGGAATTG
TGAGCGGATAACAATTTCACACAGGAAACAGCTATGACCATGATTACGCCAAGCGCGCAATTAACCCTCA
CTAAAGGGAACAAAAGCTGGAGCTGCAAGCTTAATGTAGTCTTATGCAATACTCTTGTAGTCTTGCAACA
TGGTAACGATGAGTTAGCAACATGCCTTACAAGGAGAGAAAAAGCACCGTGCATGCCGATTGGTGGAAGT
AAGGTGGTACGATCGTGCCTTATTAGGAAGGCAACAGACGGGTCTGACATGGATTGGACGAACCACTGAA
TTGCCGCATTGCAGAGATATTGTATTTAAGTGCCTAGCTCGATACATAAACGGGTCTCTCTGGTTAGACC
AGATCTGAGCCTGGGAGCTCTCTGGCTAACTAGGGAACCCACTGCTTAAGCCTCAATAAAGCTTGCCTTG
AGTGCTTCAAGTAGTGTGTGCCCGTCTGTTGTGTGACTCTGGTAACTAGAGATCCCTCAGACCCTTTTAG
TCAGTGTGGAAAATCTCTAGCAGTGGCGCCCGAACAGGGACTTGAAAGCGAAAGGGAAACCAGAGGAGCT
CTCTCGACGCAGGACTCGGCTTGCTGAAGCGCGCACGGCAAGAGGCGAGGGGCGGCGACTGGTGAGTACG
CCAAAAATTTTGACTAGCGGAGGCTAGAAGGAGAGAGATGGGTGCGAGAGCGTCAGTATTAAGCGGGGGA
GAATTAGATCGCGATGGGAAAAAATTCGGTTAAGGCCAGGGGGAAAGAAAAAATATAAATTAAAACATAT
AGTATGGGCAAGCAGGGAGCTAGAACGATTCGCAGTTAATCCTGGCCTGTTAGAAACATCAGAAGGCTGT
AGACAAATACTGGGACAGCTACAACCATCCCTTCAGACAGGATCAGAAGAACTTAGATCATTATATAATA
CAGTAGCAACCCTCTATTGTGTGCATCAAAGGATAGAGATAAAAGACACCAAGGAAGCTTTAGACAAGAT
AGAGGAAGAGCAAAACAAAAGTAAGACCACCGCACAGCAAGCGGCCGCTGATCTTCAGACCTGGAGGAGG
AGATATGAGGGACAATTGGAGAAGTGAATTATATAAATATAAAGTAGTAAAAATTGAACCATTAGGAGTA
GCACCCACCAAGGCAAAGAGAAGAGTGGTGCAGAGAGAAAAAAGAGCAGTGGGAATAGGAGCTTTGTTCC
TTGGGTTCTTGGGAGCAGCAGGAAGCACTATGGGCGCAGCGTCAATGACGCTGACGGTACAGGCCAGACA
ATTATTGTCTGGTATAGTGCAGCAGCAGAACAATTTGCTGAGGGCTATTGAGGCGCAACAGCATCTGTTG
CAACTCACAGTCTGGGGCATCAAGCAGCTCCAGGCAAGAATCCTGGCTGTGGAAAGATACCTAAAGGATC
AACAGCTCCTGGGGATTTGGGGTTGCTCTGGAAAACTCATTTGCACCACTGCTGTGCCTTGGAATGCTAG
TTGGAGTAATAAATCTCTGGAACAGATTTGGAATCACACGACCTGGATGGAGTGGGACAGAGAAATTAAC
AATTACACAAGCTTAATACACTCCTTAATTGAAGAATCGCAAAACCAGCAAGAAAAGAATGAACAAGAAT
TATTGGAATTAGATAAATGGGCAAGTTTGTGGAATTGGTTTAACATAACAAATTGGCTGTGGTATATAAA
ATTATTCATAATGATAGTAGGAGGCTTGGTAGGTTTAAGAATAGTTTTTGCTGTACTTTCTATAGTGAAT
AGAGTTAGGCAGGGATATTCACCATTATCGTTTCAGACCCACCTCCCAACCCCGAGGGGACCCAGAGAGG
GCCTATTTCCCATGATTCCTTCATATTTGCATATACGATACAAGGCTGTTAGAGAGATAATTAGAATTAA
TTTGACTGTAAACACAAAGATATTAGTACAAAATACGTGACGTAGAAAGTAATAATTTCTTGGGTAGTTT
GCAGTTTTAAAATTATGTTTTAAAATGGACTATCATATGCTTACCGTAACTTGAAAGTATTTCGATTTCT
TGGCTTTATATATCTTGTGGAAAGGACGAAACACCGGGCCCGGTTTGGATTTGACGGTTTTAGAGCTAGA
AATAGCAAGTTAAAATAAGGCTAGTCCGTTATCAACTTGAAAAAGTGGCACCGAGTCGGTGCTTTTTTAA
GCTTGGCGTAACTAGATCTTGAGACAAATGGCAGTATTCATCCACAATTTTAAAAGAAAAGGGGGGATTG
GGGGGTACAGTGCAGGGGAAAGAATAGTAGACATAATAGCAACAGACATACAAACTAAAGAATTACAAAA
ACAAATTACAAAAATTCAAAATTTTCGGGTTTATTACAGGGACAGCAGAGATCCACTTTGGCGCCGGCTC
GAGGGGG
