>Addgene plasmid #78002 | FN3KRP gRNA (BRDN0001145144) | depositor partial sequence | sequence record 145461 | Target Sequence
GGCCCGGTTTGGATTTGACG
