>Addgene plasmid #78002 | FN3KRP gRNA (BRDN0001145144) | addgene partial sequence | sequence record 188811 | hU6-F
ATANNTGACGTAGAAAGTAATAATTTCTTGGGTAGTTTGCAGTTTTAAAATTATGTTTTAAAATGGACTA
TCATATGCTTACCGTAACTTGAAAGTATTTCGATTTCTTGGCTTTATATATCTTGTGGAAAGGACGAAAC
ACCGGGCCCGGTTTGGATTTGACGGTTTTAGAGCTAGAAATAGCAAGTTAAAATAAGGCTAGTCCGTTAT
CAACTTGAAAAAGTGGCACCGAGTCGGTGCTTTTTTAAGCTTGGCGTAACTAGATCTTGAGACAAATGGC
AGTATTCATCCACAATTTTAAAAGAAAAGGGGGGATTGGGGGGTACAGTGCAGGGGAAAGAATAGTAGAC
ATAATAGCAACAGACATACAAACTAAAGAATTACAAAAACAAATTACAAAAATTCAAAATTTTCGGGTTT
ATTACAGGGACAGCAGAGATCCACTTTGGCGCCGGCTCGAGGGGGCCCGGGTGCAAAGATGGATAAAGTT
TTAAACAGAGAGGAATCTTTGCAGCTAATGGACCTTCTAGGTCTTGAAAGGAGTGGGAATTGGCTCCGGT
GCCCGTCAGT
